>Addgene plasmid #68706 | PX429 SpCas9 N863A nickase | depositor full sequence | sequence record 125195 | PX429 SpCas9 N863A nickase sequence 8175 bps
CCTGCAGGCAGCTGCGCGCTCGCTCGCTCACTGAGGCCGCCCGGGCAAAGCCCGGGCGTCGGGCGACCTT
TGGTCGCCCGGCCTCAGTGAGCGAGCGAGCGCGCAGAGAGGGAGTGGCCAACTCCATCACTAGGGGTTCC
TGCGGCCTCTAGAGGTACCCGTTACATAACTTACGGTAAATGGCCCGCCTGGCTGACCGCCCAACGACCC
CCGCCCATTGACGTCAATAATGACGTATGTTCCCATAGTAACGCCAATAGGGACTTTCCATTGACGTCAA
TGGGTGGAGTATTTACGGTAAACTGCCCACTTGGCAGTACATCAAGTGTATCATATGCCAAGTACGCCCC
CTATTGACGTCAATGACGGTAAATGGCCCGCCTGGCATTATGCCCAGTACATGACCTTATGGGACTTTCC
TACTTGGCAGTACATCTACGTATTAGTCATCGCTATTACCATGGTCGAGGTGAGCCCCACGTTCTGCTTC
ACTCTCCCCATCTCCCCCCCCTCCCCACCCCCAATTTTGTATTTATTTATTTTTTAATTATTTTGTGCAG
CGATGGGGGCGGGGGGGGGGGGGGGGCGCGCGCCAGGCGGGGCGGGGCGGGGCGAGGGGCGGGGCGGGGC
GAGGCGGAGAGGTGCGGCGGCAGCCAATCAGAGCGGCGCGCTCCGAAAGTTTCCTTTTATGGCGAGGCGG
CGGCGGCGGCGGCCCTATAAAAAGCGAAGCGCGCGGCGGGCGGGAGTCGCTGCGACGCTGCCTTCGCCCC
GTGCCCCGCTCCGCCGCCGCCTCGCGCCGCCCGCCCCGGCTCTGACTGACCGCGTTACTCCCACAGGTGA
GCGGGCGGGACGGCCCTTCTCCTCCGGGCTGTAATTAGCTGAGCAAGAGGTAAGGGTTTAAGGGATGGTT
GGTTGGTGGGGTATTAATGTTTAATTACCTGGAGCACCTGCCTGAAATCACTTTTTTTCAGGTTGGACCG
GTGCCACCATGGCCCCAAAGAAGAAGCGGAAGGTCGGTATCCACGGAGTCCCAGCAGCCGACAAGAAGTA
CAGCATCGGCCTGGACATCGGCACCAACTCTGTGGGCTGGGCCGTGATCACCGACGAGTACAAGGTGCCC
AGCAAGAAATTCAAGGTGCTGGGCAACACCGACCGGCACAGCATCAAGAAGAACCTGATCGGAGCCCTGC
TGTTCGACAGCGGCGAAACAGCCGAGGCCACCCGGCTGAAGAGAACCGCCAGAAGAAGATACACCAGACG
GAAGAACCGGATCTGCTATCTGCAAGAGATCTTCAGCAACGAGATGGCCAAGGTGGACGACAGCTTCTTC
CACAGACTGGAAGAGTCCTTCCTGGTGGAAGAGGATAAGAAGCACGAGCGGCACCCCATCTTCGGCAACA
TCGTGGACGAGGTGGCCTACCACGAGAAGTACCCCACCATCTACCACCTGAGAAAGAAACTGGTGGACAG
CACCGACAAGGCCGACCTGCGGCTGATCTATCTGGCCCTGGCCCACATGATCAAGTTCCGGGGCCACTTC
CTGATCGAGGGCGACCTGAACCCCGACAACAGCGACGTGGACAAGCTGTTCATCCAGCTGGTGCAGACCT
ACAACCAGCTGTTCGAGGAAAACCCCATCAACGCCAGCGGCGTGGACGCCAAGGCCATCCTGTCTGCCAG
ACTGAGCAAGAGCAGACGGCTGGAAAATCTGATCGCCCAGCTGCCCGGCGAGAAGAAGAATGGCCTGTTC
GGCAACCTGATTGCCCTGAGCCTGGGCCTGACCCCCAACTTCAAGAGCAACTTCGACCTGGCCGAGGATG
CCAAACTGCAGCTGAGCAAGGACACCTACGACGACGACCTGGACAACCTGCTGGCCCAGATCGGCGACCA
GTACGCCGACCTGTTTCTGGCCGCCAAGAACCTGTCCGACGCCATCCTGCTGAGCGACATCCTGAGAGTG
AACACCGAGATCACCAAGGCCCCCCTGAGCGCCTCTATGATCAAGAGATACGACGAGCACCACCAGGACC
TGACCCTGCTGAAAGCTCTCGTGCGGCAGCAGCTGCCTGAGAAGTACAAAGAGATTTTCTTCGACCAGAG
CAAGAACGGCTACGCCGGCTACATTGACGGCGGAGCCAGCCAGGAAGAGTTCTACAAGTTCATCAAGCCC
ATCCTGGAAAAGATGGACGGCACCGAGGAACTGCTCGTGAAGCTGAACAGAGAGGACCTGCTGCGGAAGC
AGCGGACCTTCGACAACGGCAGCATCCCCCACCAGATCCACCTGGGAGAGCTGCACGCCATTCTGCGGCG
GCAGGAAGATTTTTACCCATTCCTGAAGGACAACCGGGAAAAGATCGAGAAGATCCTGACCTTCCGCATC
CCCTACTACGTGGGCCCTCTGGCCAGGGGAAACAGCAGATTCGCCTGGATGACCAGAAAGAGCGAGGAAA
CCATCACCCCCTGGAACTTCGAGGAAGTGGTGGACAAGGGCGCTTCCGCCCAGAGCTTCATCGAGCGGAT
GACCAACTTCGATAAGAACCTGCCCAACGAGAAGGTGCTGCCCAAGCACAGCCTGCTGTACGAGTACTTC
ACCGTGTATAACGAGCTGACCAAAGTGAAATACGTGACCGAGGGAATGAGAAAGCCCGCCTTCCTGAGCG
GCGAGCAGAAAAAGGCCATCGTGGACCTGCTGTTCAAGACCAACCGGAAAGTGACCGTGAAGCAGCTGAA
AGAGGACTACTTCAAGAAAATCGAGTGCTTCGACTCCGTGGAAATCTCCGGCGTGGAAGATCGGTTCAAC
GCCTCCCTGGGCACATACCACGATCTGCTGAAAATTATCAAGGACAAGGACTTCCTGGACAATGAGGAAA
ACGAGGACATTCTGGAAGATATCGTGCTGACCCTGACACTGTTTGAGGACAGAGAGATGATCGAGGAACG
GCTGAAAACCTATGCCCACCTGTTCGACGACAAAGTGATGAAGCAGCTGAAGCGGCGGAGATACACCGGC
TGGGGCAGGCTGAGCCGGAAGCTGATCAACGGCATCCGGGACAAGCAGTCCGGCAAGACAATCCTGGATT
TCCTGAAGTCCGACGGCTTCGCCAACAGAAACTTCATGCAGCTGATCCACGACGACAGCCTGACCTTTAA
AGAGGACATCCAGAAAGCCCAGGTGTCCGGCCAGGGCGATAGCCTGCACGAGCACATTGCCAATCTGGCC
GGCAGCCCCGCCATTAAGAAGGGCATCCTGCAGACAGTGAAGGTGGTGGACGAGCTCGTGAAAGTGATGG
GCCGGCACAAGCCCGAGAACATCGTGATCGAAATGGCCAGAGAGAACCAGACCACCCAGAAGGGACAGAA
GAACAGCCGCGAGAGAATGAAGCGGATCGAAGAGGGCATCAAAGAGCTGGGCAGCCAGATCCTGAAAGAA
CACCCCGTGGAAAACACCCAGCTGCAGAACGAGAAGCTGTACCTGTACTACCTGCAGAATGGGCGGGATA
TGTACGTGGACCAGGAACTGGACATCAACCGGCTGTCCGACTACGATGTGGACCATATCGTGCCTCAGAG
CTTTCTGAAGGACGACTCCATCGACAACAAGGTGCTGACCAGAAGCGACAAGGCCCGGGGCAAGAGCGAC
AACGTGCCCTCCGAAGAGGTCGTGAAGAAGATGAAGAACTACTGGCGGCAGCTGCTGAACGCCAAGCTGA
TTACCCAGAGAAAGTTCGACAATCTGACCAAGGCCGAGAGAGGCGGCCTGAGCGAACTGGATAAGGCCGG
CTTCATCAAGAGACAGCTGGTGGAAACCCGGCAGATCACAAAGCACGTGGCACAGATCCTGGACTCCCGG
ATGAACACTAAGTACGACGAGAATGACAAGCTGATCCGGGAAGTGAAAGTGATCACCCTGAAGTCCAAGC
TGGTGTCCGATTTCCGGAAGGATTTCCAGTTTTACAAAGTGCGCGAGATCAACAACTACCACCACGCCCA
CGACGCCTACCTGAACGCCGTCGTGGGAACCGCCCTGATCAAAAAGTACCCTAAGCTGGAAAGCGAGTTC
GTGTACGGCGACTACAAGGTGTACGACGTGCGGAAGATGATCGCCAAGAGCGAGCAGGAAATCGGCAAGG
CTACCGCCAAGTACTTCTTCTACAGCAACATCATGAACTTTTTCAAGACCGAGATTACCCTGGCCAACGG
CGAGATCCGGAAGCGGCCTCTGATCGAGACAAACGGCGAAACCGGGGAGATCGTGTGGGATAAGGGCCGG
GATTTTGCCACCGTGCGGAAAGTGCTGAGCATGCCCCAAGTGAATATCGTGAAAAAGACCGAGGTGCAGA
CAGGCGGCTTCAGCAAAGAGTCTATCCTGCCCAAGAGGAACAGCGATAAGCTGATCGCCAGAAAGAAGGA
CTGGGACCCTAAGAAGTACGGCGGCTTCGACAGCCCCACCGTGGCCTATTCTGTGCTGGTGGTGGCCAAA
GTGGAAAAGGGCAAGTCCAAGAAACTGAAGAGTGTGAAAGAGCTGCTGGGGATCACCATCATGGAAAGAA
GCAGCTTCGAGAAGAATCCCATCGACTTTCTGGAAGCCAAGGGCTACAAAGAAGTGAAAAAGGACCTGAT
CATCAAGCTGCCTAAGTACTCCCTGTTCGAGCTGGAAAACGGCCGGAAGAGAATGCTGGCCTCTGCCGGC
GAACTGCAGAAGGGAAACGAACTGGCCCTGCCCTCCAAATATGTGAACTTCCTGTACCTGGCCAGCCACT
ATGAGAAGCTGAAGGGCTCCCCCGAGGATAATGAGCAGAAACAGCTGTTTGTGGAACAGCACAAGCACTA
CCTGGACGAGATCATCGAGCAGATCAGCGAGTTCTCCAAGAGAGTGATCCTGGCCGACGCTAATCTGGAC
AAAGTGCTGTCCGCCTACAACAAGCACCGGGATAAGCCCATCAGAGAGCAGGCCGAGAATATCATCCACC
TGTTTACCCTGACCAATCTGGGAGCCCCTGCCGCCTTCAAGTACTTTGACACCACCATCGACCGGAAGAG
GTACACCAGCACCAAAGAGGTGCTGGACGCCACCCTGATCCACCAGAGCATCACCGGCCTGTACGAGACA
CGGATCGACCTGTCTCAGCTGGGAGGCGACAAAAGGCCGGCGGCCACGAAAAAGGCCGGCCAGGCAAAAA
AGAAAAAGTAAGAATTCCTAGAGCTCGCTGATCAGCCTCGACTGTGCCTTCTAGTTGCCAGCCATCTGTT
GTTTGCCCCTCCCCCGTGCCTTCCTTGACCCTGGAAGGTGCCACTCCCACTGTCCTTTCCTAATAAAATG
AGGAAATTGCATCGCATTGTCTGAGTAGGTGTCATTCTATTCTGGGGGGTGGGGTGGGGCAGGACAGCAA
GGGGGAGGATTGGGAAGAGAATAGCAGGCATGCTGGGGAGCGGCCGCAGGAACCCCTAGTGATGGAGTTG
GCCACTCCCTCTCTGCGCGCTCGCTCGCTCACTGAGGCCGGGCGACCAAAGGTCGCCCGACGCCCGGGCT
TTGCCCGGGCGGCCTCAGTGAGCGAGCGAGCGCGCAGCTGCCTGCAGGGGCGCCTGATGCGGTATTTTCT
CCTTACGCATCTGTGCGGTATTTCACACCGCATA
[142 nt withheld, positions 5635-5776]
C
[141 nt withheld, positions 5778-5918]
CCTTTGACGTTGGAGTCCACGTTCTTT
[37 nt withheld, positions 5946-5982]
ACCCTATCTCGGGCTATTCTTTTGATTTATAAGGGATTTTGCCGATTTCGGCCTATTGGTTAAAAAATGA
GCTGATTTAACAAAAATTTAACGCGAATTTTAACAAAATATTAACGTTTACAATTTTATGGTGCACTCTC
AGTACAATCTGCTCTGATGCCGCATAGTTAAGCCAGCCCCGACACCCGCCAACACCCGCTGACGCGCCCT
GACGGGCTTGTCTGCTCCCGGCATCCGCTTACAGACAAGCTGTGACCGTCTCCGGGAGCTGCATGTGTCA
GAGGTTTTCACCGTCATCACCGAAACGCGCGAGACGAAAGGGCCTCGTGATACGCCTATTTTTATAGGTT
AATGTCATGATAATAATGGTTTCTTAGACGTCAGGTGGCACTTTTCGGGGAAATGTGCGCGGAACCCCTA
TTTGTTTATTTTTCTAAATACATTCAAATATGTATCCGCTCATGAGACAATAACCCTGATAAATGCTTCA
ATAATATTGAAAAAGGAAGAGTATGAGTATTCAACATTTCCGTGTCGCCCTTATTCCCTTTTTTGCGGCA
TTTTGCCTTCCTGTTTTTGCTCACCCAGAAACGCTGGTGAAAGTAAAAGATGCTGAAGATCAGTTGGGTG
CACGAGTGGGTTACATCGAACTGGATCTCAACAGCGGTAAGATCCTTGAGAGTTTTCGCCCCGAAGAACG
TTTTCCAATGATGAGCACTTTTAAAGTTCTGCTATGTGGCGCGGTATTATCCCGTATTGACGCCGGGCAA
GAGCAACTCGGTCGCCGCATACACTATTCTCAGAATGACTTGGTTGAGTACTCACCAGTCACAGAAAAGC
ATCTTACGGATGGCATGACAGTAAGAGAATTATGCAGTGCTGCCATAACCATGAGTGATAACACTGCGGC
CAACTTACTTCTGACAACGATCGGAGGACCGAAGGAGCTAACCGCTTTTTTGCACAACATGGGGGATCAT
GTAACTCGCCTTGATCGTTGGGAACCGGAGCTGAATGAAGCCATACCAAACGACGAGCGTGACACCACGA
TGCCTGTAGCAATGGCAACAACGTTGCGCAAACTATTAACTGGCGAACTACTTACTCTAGCTTCCCGGCA
ACAATTAATAGACTGGATGGAGGCGGATAAAGTTGCAGGACCACTTCTGCGCTCGGCCCTTCCGGCTGGC
TGGTTTATTGCTGATAAATCTGGAGCCGGTGAGCGTGGAAGCCGCGGTATCATTGCAGCACTGGGGCCAG
ATGGTAAGCCCTCCCGTATCGTAGTTATCTACACGACGGGGAGTCAGGCAACTATGGATGAACGAAATAG
ACAGATCGCTGAGATAGGTGCCTCACTGATTAAGCATTGGTAACTGTCAGACCAAGTTTACTCATATATA
CTTTAGATTGATTTAAAACTTCATTTTTAATTTAAAAGGATCTAGGTGAAGATCCTTTTTGATAATCTCA
TGACCAAAATCCCTTAACGTGAGTTTTCGTTCCACTGAGCGTCAGACCCCGTAGAAAAGATCAAAGGATC
TTCTTGAGATCCTTTTTTTCTGCGCGTAATCTGCTGCTTGCAAACAAAAAAACCACCGCTACCAGCGGTG
GTTTGTTTGCCGGATCAAGAGCTACCAACTCTTTTTCCGAAGGTAACTGGCTTCAGCAGAGCGCAGATAC
CAAATACTGTCCTTCTAGTGTAGCCGTAGTTAGGCCACCACTTCAAGAACTCTGTAGCACCGCCTACATA
CCTCGCTCTGCTAATCCTGTTACCAGTGGCTGCTGCCAGTGGCGATAAGTCGTGTCTTACCGGGTTGGAC
TCAAGACGATAGTTACCGGATAAGGCGCAGCGGTCGGGCTGAACGGGGGGTTCGTGCACACAGCCCAGCT
TGGAGCGAACGACCTACACCGAACTGAGATACCTACAGCGTGAGCTATGAGAAAGCGCCACGCTTCCCGA
AGGGAGAAAGGCGGACAGGTATCCGGTAAGCGGCAGGGTCGGAACAGGAGAGCGCACGAGGGAGCTTCCA
GGGGGAAACGCCTGGTATCTTTATAGTCCTGTCGGGTTTCGCCACCTCTGACTTGAGCGTCGATTTTTGT
GATGCTCGTCAGGGGGGCGGAGCCTATGGAAAAACGCCAGCAACGCGGCCTTTTTACGGTTCCTGGCCTT
TTGCTGGCCTTTTGCTCACATGT
Features (pLannotate 1.2.2; 16 found; start..end, strand, type, name):
      1..141     -  repeat_region  AAV2 ITR: inverted terminal repeat of adeno-associated virus serotype 2 inverted
    160..463     +  enhancer       CMV enhancer: human cytomegalovirus immediate early enhancer
    465..742     +  promoter       chicken β-actin promoter: No description available
    743..971     +  intron         hybrid intron: hybrid between chicken β-actin (CBA) and minute virus of mice (MMV) introns (Gray et al., 2011)
   1040..2755    +  CDS            Cas9(N): N-terminal portion of Streptococcus pyogenes Cas9 (Zetsche et al., 2015)
   2642..5140    +  CDS            dCas9(C): C-terminal portion of catalytically inactive Streptococcus pyogenes dCas9 carrying the N863A mutation (Zetsche et al., 2015)
   5141..5188    +  CDS            nucleoplasmin NLS: bipartite nuclear localization signal from nucleoplasmin
   5222..5333    +  polyA_signal   bGH poly(A) signal: bovine growth hormone polyadenylation signal
   5438..5578    +  repeat_region  AAV2 ITR: inverted terminal repeat of adeno-associated virus serotype 2 inverted
   5583..5634    -  misc_feature   bom (fragment): basis of mobility region from pBR322
   5653..6033    +  rep_origin     M13 ori (sequence partly withheld): M13 bacteriophage origin of replication; arrow indicates direction of (+) strand synthesis
   6109..6158    -  misc_feature   bom (fragment): basis of mobility region from pBR322
   6260..6295    -  CDS            rop (fragment): Rop protein, which maintains plasmids at low copy number; rop
   6390..6494    +  promoter       AmpR promoter: bla
   6495..7355    +  CDS            AmpR: β-lactamase; bla; confers resistance to ampicillin, carbenicillin, and related antibiotics
   7526..8114    +  rep_origin     ori: high-copy-number ColE1/pMB1/pBR322/pUC origin of replication
