[The description below was written by a language model from this plasmid's Addgene catalogue record and pLannotate feature annotations shown in this document.]
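Description:
PX429 SpCas9 N863A nickase is a mammalian expression plasmid built on the PX165 backbone for CRISPR genome editing. It is propagated in E. coli under ampicillin selection. The feature table shows the bla promoter and β-lactamase gene, a high-copy ColE1/pUC-type origin, and an M13 phage origin that could support single-stranded DNA production. Small bom and rop fragments are also annotated and are best read as backbone remnants.

The payload is a Streptococcus pyogenes Cas9 coding sequence carrying the N863A substitution, cloned between AgeI and EcoRI sites that remain intact. Expression is driven by the Cbh promoter, annotated here as its component parts: the CMV enhancer, the chicken β-actin promoter and a hybrid CBA/MVM intron. The annotation tool splits the Cas9 coding sequence into two overlapping pieces, an N-terminal portion and a C-terminal portion labelled "dCas9(C)". That label comes from a split-Cas9 reference entry that carries the same N863A change. According to the catalogue entry, this protein is a nickase rather than a fully inactive enzyme. N863 lies in the HNH nuclease domain, so mutating it should abolish cleavage of the guide-complementary strand while leaving RuvC-mediated cutting of the other strand intact.

A bipartite nucleoplasmin nuclear localization signal follows the coding sequence, and a bGH polyadenylation signal terminates the transcript. AAV2 inverted terminal repeats flank the cassette. The record does not describe AAV packaging as a purpose, and the roughly 5.6 kb ITR-to-ITR span exceeds typical AAV capacity. No guide RNA cassette is annotated, so a guide would need to be supplied separately. The plasmid suits single-strand nicking or paired-nickase experiments and structure-function studies of Cas9.
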