Addgene plasmid #68706: PX429 SpCas9 N863A nickase
Purpose: SpCas9 N863A nickase
Depositing lab: Feng Zhang. Depositing organization: Broad Institute. Publication: Crystal structure of Cas9 in complex with guide RNA and target DNA. Nishimasu H, Ran FA, Hsu PD, Konermann S, Shehata SI, Dohmae N, Ishitani R, Zhang F, Nureki O. Cell. 2014 Feb 27;156(5):935-49. doi: 10.1016/j.cell.2014.02.001. Epub 2014 Feb 13. PubMed 24529477.
Backbone
  Vector backbone: PX165
  Vector type: Mammalian Expression, CRISPR
Growth in bacteria
  Bacterial resistance: Ampicillin, 100 μg/mL
  Growth temperature: 37°C
  Growth strain: Stbl3
  Copy number: Unknown
Gene/Insert
  Gene/Insert name: SpCas9 N863A nicking mutant (alt name: N863A Nickase)
  Species: Synthetic
  Promoter: Cbh
  Cloning method: Restriction Enzyme; 5′ cloning site AgeI (not destroyed); 3′ cloning site EcoRI (not destroyed)
  Sequencing primers: 5′ NA; 3′ NA
Terms and licenses: Academic/Nonprofit Terms; Industry Terms: Not Available to Industry
How to cite: PX429 SpCas9 N863A nickase was a gift from Feng Zhang (Addgene plasmid # 68706 ; http://n2t.net/addgene:68706 ; RRID:Addgene_68706)
