>Addgene plasmid #68706 | PX429 SpCas9 N863A nickase | addgene partial sequence | sequence record 122652 | pCBhProF2 5'-agggtttaagggatggttgg-3'
TGTTTAATTACCTGGAGCACCTGCCTGAAATCACTTTTTTTCAGGTTGGACCGGTGCCACCATGGCCCCA
AAGAAGAAGCGGAAGGTCGGTATCCACGGAGTCCCAGCAGCCGACAAGAAGTACAGCATCGGCCTGGACA
TCGGCACCAACTCTGTGGGCTGGGCCGTGATCACCGACGAGTACAAGGTGCCCAGCAAGAAATTCAAGGT
GCTGGGCAACACCGACCGGCACAGCATCAAGAAGAACCTGATCGGAGCCCTGCTGTTCGACAGCGGCGAA
ACAGCCGAGGCCACCCGGCTGAAGAGAACCGCCAGAAGAAGATACACCAGACGGAAGAACCGGATCTGCT
ATCTGCAAGAGATCTTCAGCAACGAGATGGCCAAGGTGGACGACAGCTTCTTCCACAGACTGGAAGAGTC
CTTCCTGGTGGAAGAGGATAAGAAGCACGAGCGGCACCCCATCTTCGGCAACATCGTGGACGAGGTGGCC
TACCACGAGAAGTACCCCACCATCTACCACCTGAGAAAGAAACTGGTGGACAGCACCGACAAGGCCGACC
TGCGGCTGATCTATCTGGCCCTGGCCCACATGATCAAGTTCCGGGGCCACTTCCTGATCGAGGGCGACCT
GAACCCCGACAACAGCGACGTGGACAAGCTGTTCATCCAGCTGGTGCAGACCTACAACCAGCTGTTCGAG
GAAAACCCCATCAACGCCAGCGGCGTGGACGCCAAGGCCATCCTGTCTGCCAGACTGAGCAAGAGCAGAC
GGCTGGAAAATCTGATCGCCCAGCTGCCCGGCGAGAAGAAGAATGGCCTGTTCGGAAACCTGATTGCCCT
GAGCCTGGGCCTGACCCCCAACTTCAAGAGCAACTTCGACCTGGCCGAGGATGCCAAA
