>Addgene plasmid #68706 | PX429 SpCas9 N863A nickase | addgene partial sequence | sequence record 122653 | BGH-rev 5'-TAGAAGGCACAGTCGAGG-3'
GAATTCTTACTTTTTCTTTTTTGCCTGGCCGGCCTTTTTCGTGGCCGCCGGCCTTTTGTCGCCTCCCAGC
TGAGACAGGTCGATCCGTGTCTCGTACAGGCCGGTGATGCTCTGGTGGATCAGGGTGGCGTCCAGCACCT
CTTTGGTGCTGGTGTACCTCTTCCGGTCGATGGTGGTGTCAAAGTACTTGAAGGCGGCAGGGGCTCCCAG
ATTGGTCAGGGTAAACAGGTGGATGATATTCTCGGCCTGCTCTCTGATGGGCTTATCCCGGTGCTTGTTG
TAGGCGGACAGCACTTTGTCCAGATTAGCGTCGGCCAGGATCACTCTCTTGGAGAACTCGCTGATCTGCT
CGATGATCTCGTCCAGGTAGTGCTTGTGCTGTTCCACAAACAGCTGTTTCTGCTCATTATCCTCGGGGGA
GCCCTTCAGCTTCTCATAGTGGCTGGCCAGGTACAGGAAGTTCACATATTTGGAGGGCAGGGCCAGTTCG
TTTCCCTTCTGCAGTTCGCCGGCAGAGGCCAGCATTCTCTTCCGGCCGTTTTCCAGCTCGAACAGGGAGT
ACTTAGGCAGCTTGATGATCAGGTCCTTTTTCACTTCTTTGTAGCCCTTGGCTTCCAGAAAGTCGATGGG
ATTCTTCTCGAAGCTGCTTCTTTCCATGATGGTGATCCCCAGCAGCTCTTTCACACTCTTCAGTTTCTTG
GACTTGCCCTTTTCCACTTTGGCCACCACCAGCACAGAATAGGCCACGGTGGGGCTGTCGAAGCCGCCGT
ACTTCTTAGGGTCCCAGTCCTTCTTTCTGGCGATCAGCTTATCGCTGTTCCTCTTGGGCAGGATAGACTC
TTTGCTGAAGCCGCCTGTCTGCACCTCGGTCTTTT
