>Addgene plasmid #68706 | PX429 SpCas9 N863A nickase | addgene partial sequence | sequence record 122965 | pBR322ori-F 5'-GGGAAACGCCTGGTATCTTT-3'
CACCTCTGACTTGAGCGTCGATTTTTGTGATGCTCGTCAGGGGGGCGGAGCCTATGGAAAAACGCCAGCA
ACGCGGCCTTTTTACGGTTCCTGGCCTTTTGCTGGCCTTTTGCTCACATGTCCTGCAGGCAGCTGCGCGC
TC
