>Addgene plasmid #68706 | PX429 SpCas9 N863A nickase | addgene partial sequence | sequence record 123112 | hSpCas9-R1 5'-CGCTCGTGCTTCTTATCCTC-3'
TCTTCCAGTCTGTGGAAGAAGCTGTCGTCCACCTTGGCCATCTCGTTGCTGAAGATCTCTTGCAGATAGC
AGATCCGGTTCTTCCGTCTGGTGTATCTTCTTCTGGCGGTTCTCTTCAGCCGGGTGGCCTCGGCTGTTTC
GCCGCTGTCGAACAGCAGGGCTCCGATCAGGTTCTTCTTGATGCTGTGCCGGTCGGTGTTGCCCAGCACC
TTGAATTTCTTGCTGGGCACCTTGTACTCGTCGGTGATCACGGCCCAGCCCACAGAGTTGGTGCCGATGT
CCAGGCCGATGCTGTACTTCTTGTCGGCTGCTGGGACTCCGTGGATACCGACCTTCCGCTTCTTCTTTGG
GGCCATGGTGGCACCGGTCCAACCTGAAAAAAAGTGATTTCAGGCAGGTGCTCCAGGTAATTAAACATTA
ATACCCCACCAACCAACCATCCCTTAAACCCTTACCTCTTGCTCAGCTAATTACAGCCCGGAGGAGAAGG
GCCGTCCCGCCCGCTCACCTGTGGGAGTAACGCGGTCAGTCAGAGCCGGGGCGGGCGGCGCGAGG
