>Addgene plasmid #68706 | PX429 SpCas9 N863A nickase | addgene partial sequence | sequence record 123115 | dCas9-R2 5'-GGGTTTCCACCAGCTGTCTC-3'
GCCTTATCCAGTTCGCTCAGGCCGCCTCTCTCGGCCTTGGTCAGATTGTCGAACTTTCTCTGGGTAATCA
GCTTGGCGTTCAGCAGCTGCCGCCAGTAGTTCTTCATCTTCTTCACGACCTCTTCGGAGGGCACGTTGTC
GCTCTTGCCCCGGGCCTTGTCGCTTCTGGTCAGCACCTTGTTGTCGATGGAGTCGTCCTTCAGAAAGCTC
TGAGGCACGATATGGTCCACATCGTAGTCGGACAGCCGGTTGATGTCCAGTTCCTGGTCCACGTACATAT
CCCGCCCATTCTGCAGGTAGTACAGGTACAGCTTCTCGTTCTGCAGCTGGGTGTTTTCCACGGGGTGTTC
TTTCAGGATCTGGCTGCCCAGCTCTTTGATGCCCTCTTCGATCCGCTTCATTCTCTCGCGGCTGTTCTTC
TGTCCCTTCTGGGTGGTCTGGTTCTCTCTGGCCATTTCGATCACGATGTTCTCGGGCTTGTGCCGGCCCA
TCACTTTCACGAGCTCGTCCACCACCTTCACTGTCTGCAGGATGCCCTTCTTAATGGCGGGGCTGCCGGC
CAGATTGGCAA
